>Addgene plasmid #42685 | TAL3222 | depositor partial sequence | sequence record 57805 | TAL3222 sequence 2430 bps
TCTAGAGCTAGCACCATGGACTACAAAGACCATGACGGTGATTATAAAGATCATGACATCGATTACAAGG
ATGACGATGACAAGATGGCCCCCAAGAAGAAGAGGAAGGTGGGCATTCACCGCGGGGTACCTATGGTGGA
CTTGAGGACACTCGGTTATTCGCAACAGCAACAGGAGAAAATCAAGCCTAAGGTCAGGAGCACCGTCGCG
CAACACCACGAGGCGCTTGTGGGGCATGGCTTCACTCATGCGCATATTGTCGCGCTTTCACAGCACCCTG
CGGCGCTTGGGACGGTGGCTGTCAAATACCAAGATATGATTGCGGCCCTGCCCGAAGCCACGCACGAGGC
AATTGTAGGGGTCGGTAAACAGTGGTCGGGAGCGCGAGCACTTGAGGCGCTGCTGACTGTGGCGGGTGAG
CTTAGGGGGCCTCCGCTCCAGCTCGACACCGGGCAGCTGCTGAAGATCGCGAAGAGAGGGGGAGTAACAG
CGGTAGAGGCAGTGCACGCCTGGCGCAATGCGCTCACCGGGGCCCCCTTGAACCTGACCCCAGACCAGGT
AGTCGCAATCGCGTCAAACGGAGGGGGAAAGCAAGCCCTGGAAACCGTGCAAAGGTTGTTGCCGGTCCTT
TGTCAAGACCACGGCCTTACACCGGAGCAAGTCGTGGCCATTGCAAGCAATGGGGGTGGCAAACAGGCTC
TTGAGACGGTTCAGAGACTTCTCCCAGTTCTCTGTCAAGCCCACGGGCTGACTCCCGATCAAGTTGTAGC
GATTGCGTCCAACGGTGGAGGGAAACAAGCATTGGAGACTGTCCAACGGCTCCTTCCCGTGTTGTGTCAA
GCCCACGGTTTGACGCCTGCACAAGTGGTCGCCATCGCCAGCCATGATGGCGGTAAGCAGGCGCTGGAAA
CAGTACAGCGCCTGCTGCCTGTACTGTGCCAGGATCATGGACTGACCCCAGACCAGGTAGTCGCAATCGC
GAACAATAATGGGGGAAAGCAAGCCCTGGAAACCGTGCAAAGGTTGTTGCCGGTCCTTTGTCAAGACCAC
GGCCTTACACCGGAGCAAGTCGTGGCCATTGCAAGCAATGGGGGTGGCAAACAGGCTCTTGAGACGGTTC
AGAGACTTCTCCCAGTTCTCTGTCAAGCCCACGGGCTGACTCCCGATCAAGTTGTAGCGATTGCGTCCAA
CGGTGGAGGGAAACAAGCATTGGAGACTGTCCAACGGCTCCTTCCCGTGTTGTGTCAAGCCCACGGTTTG
ACGCCTGCACAAGTGGTCGCCATCGCCTCGAATGGCGGCGGTAAGCAGGCGCTGGAAACAGTACAGCGCC
TGCTGCCTGTACTGTGCCAGGATCATGGACTGACCCCAGACCAGGTAGTCGCAATCGCGTCAAACGGAGG
GGGAAAGCAAGCCCTGGAAACCGTGCAAAGGTTGTTGCCGGTCCTTTGTCAAGACCACGGCCTTACACCG
GAGCAAGTCGTGGCCATTGCATCCCACGACGGTGGCAAACAGGCTCTTGAGACGGTTCAGAGACTTCTCC
CAGTTCTCTGTCAAGCCCACGGGCTGACTCCCGATCAAGTTGTAGCGATTGCGTCGCATGACGGAGGGAA
ACAAGCATTGGAGACTGTCCAACGGCTCCTTCCCGTGTTGTGTCAAGCCCACGGTTTGACGCCTGCACAA
GTGGTCGCCATCGCCTCCAATATTGGCGGTAAGCAGGCGCTGGAAACAGTACAGCGCCTGCTGCCTGTAC
TGTGCCAGGATCATGGACTGACCCCAGACCAGGTAGTCGCAATCGCGTCACATGACGGGGGAAAGCAAGC
CCTGGAAACCGTGCAAAGGTTGTTGCCGGTCCTTTGTCAAGACCACGGCCTTACACCGGAGCAAGTCGTG
GCCATTGCAAGCAATGGGGGTGGCAAACAGGCTCTTGAGACGGTTCAGAGACTTCTCCCAGTTCTCTGTC
AAGCCCACGGGCTGACTCCCGATCAAGTTGTAGCGATTGCGTCGAACATTGGAGGGAAACAAGCATTGGA
GACTGTCCAACGGCTCCTTCCCGTGTTGTGTCAAGCCCACGGTTTGACGCCTGCACAAGTGGTCGCCATC
GCCTCGAATGGCGGCGGTAAGCAGGCGCTGGAAACAGTACAGCGCCTGCTGCCTGTACTGTGCCAGGATC
ATGGACTGACACCCGAACAGGTGGTCGCCATTGCTTCTAACATCGGAGGACGGCCAGCCTTGGAGTCCAT
CGTAGCCCAATTGTCCAGGCCCGATCCCGCGTTGGCTGCGTTAACGAATGACCATCTGGTGGCGTTGGCA
TGTCTTGGTGGACGACCCGCGCTCGATGCAGTCAAAAAGGGTCTGCCTCATGCTCCCGCATTGATCAAAA
GAACCAACCGGCGGATTCCCGAGAGAACTTCCCATCGAGTCGCGGGATCC
