>Addgene plasmid #42685 | TAL3222 | addgene partial sequence | sequence record 60988 | JDS-TALEN-F 5'-TAGGGGTCGGTAAACAGTGG-3'
ACTGTGGCGGGTGAGCTTAGGGGGCCTCCGCTCCAGCTCGACACCGGGCAGCTGCTGAAGATCGCGAAGA
GAGGGGGAGTAACAGCGGTAGAGGCAGTGCACGCCTGGCGCAATGCGCTCACCGGGGCCCCCTTGAACCT
GACCCCAGACCAGGTAGTCGCAATCGCGTCAAACGGAGGGGGAAAGCAAGCCCTGGAAACCGTGCAAAGG
TTGTTGCCGGTCCTTTGTCAAGACCACGGCCTTACACCGGAGCAAGTCGTGGCCATTGCAAGCAATGGGG
GTGGCAAACAGGCTCTTGAGACGGTTCAGAGACTTCTCCCAGTTCTCTGTCAAGCCCACGGGCTGACTCC
CGATCAAGTTGTAGCGATTGCGTCCAACGGTGGAGGGAAACAAGCATTGGAGACTGTCCAACGGCTCCTT
CCCGTGTTGTGTCAAGCCCACGGTTTGACGCCTGCACAAGTGGTCGCCATCGCCAGCCATGATGGCGGTA
AGCAGGCGCTGGAAACAGTACAGCGCCTGCTGCCTGTACTGTGCCAGGATCATGGACTGACCCCAGACCA
GGTAGTCGCAATCGCGAACAATAATGGGGGAAAGCAAGCCCTGGAAACCGTGCAAAGGTTGTTGCCGGTC
CTTTGTCAAGACCACGGCCTTACACCGGAGCAAGTCGTGGCCATTGCAAGCAATGGGGGTGGCAAACAGG
CTCTTGAGACGGTTCAGAGACTTCTCCCAGTTCTCTGTCAAGCCCACGGGCTGACTCCCGATCAAGTTGT
AGCGATTGCGTCCAACGGTGGAGGGAAACAAGCATTGGAGACTGTCCAACGGCTCCTTCCCGTGTTGTGT
CAAGCCCACGGTTTGACGCCTGCACAAGTGGTCGCCATCGCCTCGAATGGCGGC
