[The description below was written by a language model from this plasmid's Addgene catalogue record.]
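Description:
TAL3222 is a TALEN expression plasmid encoding the left-hand monomer of a nuclease pair designed against the zebrafish (D. rerio) Ccl2 gene. It is built on the JDS70 backbone, a roughly 6.4 kb TALEN framework vector listed as a mammalian expression and T7 type. It is maintained in E. coli as a high-copy plasmid under ampicillin selection. The record does not name the origin of replication, and no feature table is provided, so the finer layout of the backbone cannot be described here.

The insert is about 1.6 kb and consists of an engineered TAL effector repeat array, whose repeats each specify one base of an 18-nucleotide half-site in the Ccl2 locus. It was placed in the backbone by restriction cloning that destroyed both junction sites. This puts the array in frame between backbone-encoded elements, with a 3X FLAG epitope at the N terminus for detection and the wild-type FokI cleavage domain at the C terminus. A CMV promoter drives expression in transfected cells, and the BGH reverse sequencing primer suggests a BGH polyadenylation region downstream. The T7 designation indicates that the coding sequence can also be transcribed in vitro to make mRNA, which is the usual way of delivering nucleases into zebrafish embryos.

FokI cuts only as a dimer, so this construct is meant to be used with a matching right-hand TALEN that binds the opposite strand across a short spacer. The resulting double-strand break is repaired by error-prone end joining, which produces indel mutations that disrupt the gene. This matches the associated work on targeted gene disruption in somatic zebrafish cells.
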