Addgene plasmid #42685: TAL3222
Depositing lab: Keith Joung. Depositing organization: Massachusetts General Hospital. Publication: Targeted gene disruption in somatic zebrafish cells using engineered TALENs. Sander JD, Cade L, Khayter C, Reyon D, Peterson RT, Joung JK, Yeh JR. Nat Biotechnol. 2011 Aug 5;29(8):697-8. doi: 10.1038/nbt.1934. PubMed 21822241.
Backbone
  Vector backbone: JDS70
  Backbone manufacturer: Addgene plasmid #32285
  Backbone size w/o insert (bp): 6447
  Vector type: Mammalian Expression ; T7
Growth in bacteria
  Bacterial resistance: Ampicillin, 100 μg/mL
  Growth temperature: 37°C
  Growth strain: XL1 Blue
  Copy number: High Copy
Gene/Insert
  Gene/Insert name: ZebrafishCommunity-Ccl2-left (alt name: Ccl2)
  Species: D. rerio (zebrafish)
  Insert size (bp): 1640
  Promoter: CMV
  Tag / fusion protein: 3X Flag (N terminal on backbone); WT FOKI (C terminal on backbone)
  Cloning method: Restriction Enzyme; 5′ cloning site N/A (destroyed during cloning); 3′ cloning site N/A (destroyed during cloning)
  Sequencing primers: 5′ CMV-F; 3′ BGH-rev
Terms and licenses: Academic/Nonprofit Terms; Industry Terms: Not Available to Industry
Depositor comments: Target binding site: TTTTCGTTTTCCACTATA It is strongly recommended that users perform a diagnostic digest to verify this plasmid prior to use. For example, a double digest of the plasmid with BamHI and KpnI should result in two bands at 2.3kb and 5.8kb.
How to cite: TAL3222 was a gift from Keith Joung (Addgene plasmid # 42685 ; http://n2t.net/addgene:42685 ; RRID:Addgene_42685)
